LOCUS       Exported 9066 bp ds-DNA circular SYN 12-MAY-2021
DEFINITION  ER-stress sensor - XBP1 splicing fluorescent reporter with
            mNeonGreen.
ACCESSION   .
VERSION     .
KEYWORDS    pLVX-XBP1 mNeonGreen NLS
SOURCE      synthetic DNA construct
  ORGANISM  synthetic DNA construct
REFERENCE   1 (bases 1 to 9066)
  AUTHORS   Nougarede A, Tesniere C, Ylanko J, Rimokh R, Gillet G, Andrews DW
  TITLE     Improved IRE1 and PERK Pathway Sensors for Multiplex Endoplasmic
            Reticulum Stress Assay Reveal Stress Response to Nuclear Dyes Used
            for Image Segmentation.
  JOURNAL   Assay Drug Dev Technol. 2018 Aug 8. doi: 10.1089/adt.2018.862.
  PUBMED    30088945
REFERENCE   2 (bases 1 to 9066)
  AUTHORS   .
  TITLE     Direct Submission
  JOURNAL   Exported May 12, 2021 from SnapGene Server 1.1.58
            http://www.snapgene.com
FEATURES             Location/Qualifiers
     source          1..9066
                     /organism="synthetic DNA construct"
                     /mol_type="other DNA"
     enhancer        12..315
                     /label=CMV enhancer
                     /note="human cytomegalovirus immediate early enhancer"
     promoter        316..519
                     /label=CMV promoter
                     /note="human cytomegalovirus (CMV) immediate early
                     promoter"
     primer_bind     470..490
                     /label=CMV-F
                     /note="Human CMV immediate early promoter, forward primer"
     primer_bind     516..540
                     /label=LNCX
                     /note="Human CMV promoter, forward primer"
     CDS             654..680
                     /codon_start=1
                     /product="HA (human influenza hemagglutinin) epitope tag"
                     /label=HA
                     /translation="YPYDVPDYA"
     CDS             941..1645
                     /codon_start=1
                     /product="bright monomeric yellow-green fluorescent protein
                     derived from LanYFP (Shaner et al., 2013)"
                     /label=mNeonGreen
                     /translation="VSKGEEDNMASLPATHELHIFGSINGVDFDMVGQGTGNPNDGYEE
                     LNLKSTKGDLQFSPWILVPHIGYGFHQYLPYPDGMSPFQAAMVDGSGYQVHRTMQFEDG
                     ASLTVNYRYTYEGSHIKGEAQVKGTGFPADGPVMTNSLTAADWCRSKKTYPNDKTIIST
                     FKWSYTTGNGKRYRSTARTTYTFAKPMAANYLKNQPMYVFRKTELKHSKTELNFKEWQK
                     AFTDVMGMDELYK"
     regulatory      1193..1202
                     /regulatory_class="other"
                     /note="vertebrate consensus sequence for strong initiation
                     of translation (Kozak, 1987)"
     CDS             1667..1693
                     /codon_start=1
                     /product="nuclear localization signal of human c-Myc
                     proto-oncogene (Dang and Lee, 1988)"
                     /label=c-myc NLS
                     /translation="PAAKRVKLD"
     promoter        1713..2212
                     /label=PGK promoter
                     /note="mouse phosphoglycerate kinase 1 promoter"
     primer_bind     complement(1748..1771)
                     /label=MSCV-rev
                     /note="Murine stem cell virus, reverse primer"
     primer_bind     2145..2164
                     /label=mPGK-F
                     /note="Mouse PGK promoter, forward primer"
     CDS             2233..2832
                     /codon_start=1
                     /gene="pac from Streptomyces alboniger"
                     /product="puromycin N-acetyltransferase"
                     /label=PuroR
                     /note="confers resistance to puromycin"
                     /translation="MTEYKPTVRLATRDDVPRAVRTLAAAFADYPATRHTVDPDRHIER
                     VTELQELFLTRVGLDIGKVWVADDGAAVAVWTTPESVEAGAVFAEIGPRMAELSGSRLA
                     AQQQMEGLLAPHRPKEPAWFLATVGVSPDHQGKGLGSAVVLPGVEAAERAGVPAFLETS
                     APRNLPFYERLGFTVTADVEVPEGPRTWCMTRKPGA"
     primer_bind     complement(2233..2252)
                     /label=Puro-R
                     /note="Puromycin resistance gene, reverse primer. Also
                     called puro-variant-R"
     primer_bind     2729..2749
                     /label=Puro-F
                     /note="Puromycin resistance gene, forward primer"
     misc_feature    2846..3434
                     /label=WPRE
                     /note="woodchuck hepatitis virus posttranscriptional
                     regulatory element"
     primer_bind     complement(2899..2919)
                     /label=WPRE-R
                     /note="WPRE, reverse primer"
     CDS             complement(3317..3328)
                     /codon_start=1
                     /product="Factor Xa recognition and cleavage site"
                     /label=Factor Xa site
                     /translation="IEGR"
     LTR             3641..4274
                     /label=3' LTR
                     /note="3' long terminal repeat (LTR) from HIV-1"
     primer_bind     complement(4402..4418)
                     /label=M13 rev
                     /note="common sequencing primer, one of multiple similar
                     variants"
     primer_bind     complement(4402..4418)
                     /label=M13 Reverse
                     /note="In lacZ gene. Also called M13-rev"
     primer_bind     complement(4415..4437)
                     /label=M13/pUC Reverse
                     /note="In lacZ gene"
     protein_bind    4426..4442
                     /label=lac operator
                     /bound_moiety="lac repressor encoded by lacI"
                     /note="The lac repressor binds to the lac operator to
                     inhibit transcription in E. coli. This inhibition can be
                     relieved by adding lactose or
                     isopropyl-beta-D-thiogalactopyranoside (IPTG)."
     promoter        complement(4450..4480)
                     /label=lac promoter
                     /note="promoter for the E. coli lac operon"
     protein_bind    4495..4516
                     /label=CAP binding site
                     /bound_moiety="E. coli catabolite activator protein"
                     /note="CAP binding activates transcription in the presence
                     of cAMP."
     primer_bind     complement(4633..4650)
                     /label=L4440
                     /note="L4440 vector, forward primer"
     rep_origin      complement(4804..5392)
                     /direction=LEFT
                     /label=ori
                     /note="high-copy-number ColE1/pMB1/pBR322/pUC origin of
                     replication"
     primer_bind     complement(4884..4903)
                     /label=pBR322ori-F
                     /note="pBR322 origin, forward primer"
     CDS             complement(5563..6423)
                     /codon_start=1
                     /gene="bla"
                     /product="beta-lactamase"
                     /label=AmpR
                     /note="confers resistance to ampicillin, carbenicillin, and
                     related antibiotics"
                     /translation="MSIQHFRVALIPFFAAFCLPVFAHPETLVKVKDAEDQLGARVGYI
                     ELDLNSGKILESFRPEERFPMMSTFKVLLCGAVLSRIDAGQEQLGRRIHYSQNDLVEYS
                     PVTEKHLTDGMTVRELCSAAITMSDNTAANLLLTTIGGPKELTAFLHNMGDHVTRLDRW
                     EPELNEAIPNDERDTTMPVAMATTLRKLLTGELLTLASRQQLIDWMEADKVAGPLLRSA
                     LPAGWFIADKSGAGERGSRGIIAALGPDGKPSRIVVIYTTGSQATMDERNRQIAEIGAS
                     LIKHW"
     primer_bind     6186..6205
                     /label=Amp-R
                     /note="Ampicillin resistance gene, reverse primer"
     promoter        complement(6424..6528)
                     /gene="bla"
                     /label=AmpR promoter
     polyA_signal    6576..6710
                     /label=SV40 poly(A) signal
                     /note="SV40 polyadenylation signal"
     primer_bind     complement(6613..6632)
                     /label=SV40pA-R
                     /note="SV40 polyA, reverse primer"
     primer_bind     6667..6686
                     /label=EBV-rev
                     /note="SV40 polyA terminator, reverse primer"
     LTR             6878..7511
                     /label=3' LTR
                     /note="3' long terminal repeat (LTR) from HIV-1"
     misc_feature    7558..7683
                     /label=HIV-1 Psi
                     /note="packaging signal of human immunodeficiency virus
                     type 1"
     misc_feature    8180..8413
                     /label=RRE
                     /note="The Rev response element (RRE) of HIV-1 allows for
                     Rev-dependent mRNA export from the nucleus to the
                     cytoplasm."
     CDS             8598..8642
                     /codon_start=1
                     /product="antigenic peptide corresponding to amino acids
                     655 to 669 of the HIV envelope protein gp41 (Lutje Hulsik
                     et al., 2013)"
                     /label=gp41 peptide
                     /note="recognized by the 2H10 single-chain llama nanobody"
                     /translation="KNEQELLELDKWASL"
     misc_feature    8905..9020
                     /label=cPPT/CTS
                     /note="central polypurine tract and central termination
                     sequence of HIV-1 (lacking the first T)"
ORIGIN
        1 tgggagttcc gcgttacata acttacggta aatggcccgc ctggctgacc gcccaacgac
       61 ccccgcccat tgacgtcaat aatgacgtat gttcccatag taacgccaat agggactttc
      121 cattgacgtc aatgggtgga gtatttacgg taaactgccc acttggcagt acatcaagtg
      181 tatcatatgc caagtacgcc ccctattgac gtcaatgacg gtaaatggcc cgcctggcat
      241 tatgcccagt acatgacctt atgggacttt cctacttggc agtacatcta cgtattagtc
      301 atcgctatta ccatggtgat gcggttttgg cagtacatca atgggcgtgg atagcggttt
      361 gactcacggg gatttccaag tctccacccc attgacgtca atgggagttt gttttggcac
      421 caaaatcaac gggactttcc aaaatgtcgt aacaactccg ccccattgac gcaaatgggc
      481 ggtaggcgtg tacggtggga ggtctatata agcagagctc gtttagtgaa ccgtcagatc
      541 gcctggagac gccatccacg ctgttttgac ctccatagaa gacaccgact ctactagagg
      601 atcgctagcg ctaccggact cagatctcga gctcaagctt cgaattcacc atgtacccct
      661 acgacgtgcc cgactacgcc ggccttgtag ttgagaacca ggagttaaga cagcgcttgg
      721 ggatggatgc cctggttgct gaagaggagg cggaagccaa ggggaatgaa gtgaggccag
      781 tggccgggtc tgctgagtcc gcagcactca gactacgtgc acctctgcag caggtgcagg
      841 cccagttgtc acccctccag aacatctccc cttggattct ggcggtattg actcttcaga
      901 ttcagagtct gatatcctgt tgggcattct aataggatcc gtgagcaagg gcgaggagga
      961 taacatggcc tctctcccag cgacacatga gttacacatc tttggctcca tcaacggtgt
     1021 ggactttgac atggtgggtc agggcaccgg caatccaaat gatggttatg aggagttaaa
     1081 cctgaagtcc accaagggtg acctccagtt ctccccctgg attctggtcc ctcatatcgg
     1141 gtatggcttc catcagtacc tgccctaccc tgacgggatg tcgcctttcc aggccgccat
     1201 ggtagatggc tccggatacc aagtccatcg cacaatgcag tttgaagatg gtgcctccct
     1261 tactgttaac taccgctaca cctacgaggg aagccacatc aaaggagagg cccaggtgaa
     1321 ggggactggt ttccctgctg acggtcctgt gatgaccaac tcgctgaccg ctgcggactg
     1381 gtgcaggtcg aagaagactt accccaacga caaaaccatc atcagtacct ttaagtggag
     1441 ttacaccact ggaaatggca agcgctaccg gagcactgcg cggaccacct acacctttgc
     1501 caagccaatg gcggctaact atctgaagaa ccagccgatg tacgtgttcc gtaagacgga
     1561 gctcaagcac tccaagaccg agctcaactt caaggagtgg caaaaggcct ttaccgatgt
     1621 gatgggcatg gacgagctgt acaaggtcga cggtggatca gggggacccg ccgccaagcg
     1681 cgtgaagctg gactaatcta gataattcta ccgggtaggg gaggcgcttt tcccaaggca
     1741 gtctggagca tgcgctttag cagccccgct gggcacttgg cgctacacaa gtggcctctg
     1801 gcctcgcaca cattccacat ccaccggtag gcgccaaccg gctccgttct ttggtggccc
     1861 cttcgcgcca ccttctactc ctcccctagt caggaagttc ccccccgccc cgcagctcgc
     1921 gtcgtgcagg acgtgacaaa tggaagtagc acgtctcact agtctcgtgc agatggacag
     1981 caccgctgag caatggaagc gggtaggcct ttggggcagc ggccaatagc agctttgctc
     2041 cttcgctttc tgggctcaga ggctgggaag gggtgggtcc gggggcgggc tcaggggcgg
     2101 gctcaggggc ggggcgggcg cccgaaggtc ctccggaggc ccggcattct gcacgcttca
     2161 aaagcgcacg tctgccgcgc tgttctcctc ttcctcatct ccgggccttt cgacctgcag
     2221 cccaagctta ccatgaccga gtacaagccc acggtgcgcc tcgccacccg cgacgacgtc
     2281 cccagggccg tacgcaccct cgccgccgcg ttcgccgact accccgccac gcgccacacc
     2341 gtcgatccgg accgccacat cgagcgggtc accgagctgc aagaactctt cctcacgcgc
     2401 gtcgggctcg acatcggcaa ggtgtgggtc gcggacgacg gcgccgcggt ggcggtctgg
     2461 accacgccgg agagcgtcga agcgggggcg gtgttcgccg agatcggccc gcgcatggcc
     2521 gagttgagcg gttcccggct ggccgcgcag caacagatgg aaggcctcct ggcgccgcac
     2581 cggcccaagg agcccgcgtg gttcctggcc accgtcggcg tctcgcccga ccaccagggc
     2641 aagggtctgg gcagcgccgt cgtgctcccc ggagtggagg cggccgagcg cgccggggtg
     2701 cccgccttcc tggagacctc cgcgccccgc aacctcccct tctacgagcg gctcggcttc
     2761 accgtcaccg ccgacgtcga ggtgcccgaa ggaccgcgca cctggtgcat gacccgcaag
     2821 cccggtgcct gaccgcgtct ggaacaatca acctctggat tacaaaattt gtgaaagatt
     2881 gactggtatt cttaactatg ttgctccttt tacgctatgt ggatacgctg ctttaatgcc
     2941 tttgtatcat gctattgctt cccgtatggc tttcattttc tcctccttgt ataaatcctg
     3001 gttgctgtct ctttatgagg agttgtggcc cgttgtcagg caacgtggcg tggtgtgcac
     3061 tgtgtttgct gacgcaaccc ccactggttg gggcattgcc accacctgtc agctcctttc
     3121 cgggactttc gctttccccc tccctattgc cacggcggaa ctcatcgccg cctgccttgc
     3181 ccgctgctgg acaggggctc ggctgttggg cactgacaat tccgtggtgt tgtcggggaa
     3241 gctgacgtcc tttccatggc tgctcgcctg tgttgccacc tggattctgc gcgggacgtc
     3301 cttctgctac gtcccttcgg ccctcaatcc agcggacctt ccttcccgcg gcctgctgcc
     3361 ggctctgcgg cctcttccgc gtcttcgcct tcgccctcag acgagtcgga tctccctttg
     3421 ggccgcctcc ccgcctggaa ttaattctgc agtcgagacc tagaaaaaca tggagcaatc
     3481 acaagtagca atacagcagc taccaatgct gattgtgcct ggctagaagc acaagaggag
     3541 gaggaggtgg gttttccagt cacacctcag gtacctttaa gaccaatgac ttacaaggca
     3601 gctgtagatc ttagccactt tttaaaagaa aagaggggac tggaagggct aattcactcc
     3661 caacgaagac aagatatcct tgatctgtgg atctaccaca cacaaggcta cttccctgat
     3721 tagcagaact acacaccagg gccaggggtc agatatccac tgacctttgg atggtgctac
     3781 aagctagtac cagttgagcc agataaggta gaagaggcca ataaaggaga gaacaccagc
     3841 ttgttacacc ctgtgagcct gcatgggatg gatgacccgg agagagaagt gttagagtgg
     3901 aggtttgaca gccgcctagc atttcatcac gtggcccgag agctgcatcc ggagtacttc
     3961 aagaactgct gatatcgagc ttgctacaag ggactttccg ctggggactt tccagggagg
     4021 cgtggcctgg gcgggactgg ggagtggcga gccctcagat cctgcatata agcagctgct
     4081 ttttgcctgt actgggtctc tctggttaga ccagatctga gcctgggagc tctctggcta
     4141 actagggaac ccactgctta agcctcaata aagcttgcct tgagtgcttc aagtagtgtg
     4201 tgcccgtctg ttgtgtgact ctggtaacta gagatccctc agaccctttt agtcagtgtg
     4261 gaaaatctct agcagtagta gttcatgtca tcttattatt cagtatttat aacttgcaaa
     4321 gaaatgaata tcagagagtg agaggccttg acattgctag cgtttaccgt cgacctctag
     4381 ctagagcttg gcgtaatcat ggtcatagct gtttcctgtg tgaaattgtt atccgctcac
     4441 aattccacac aacatacgag ccggaagcat aaagtgtaaa gcctggggtg cctaatgagt
     4501 gagctaactc acattaattg cgttgcgctc actgcccgct ttccagtcgg gaaacctgtc
     4561 gtgccagctg cattaatgaa tcggccaacg cgcggggaga ggcggtttgc gtattgggcg
     4621 ctcttccgct tcctcgctca ctgactcgct gcgctcggtc gttcggctgc ggcgagcggt
     4681 atcagctcac tcaaaggcgg taatacggtt atccacagaa tcaggggata acgcaggaaa
     4741 gaacatgtga gcaaaaggcc agcaaaaggc caggaaccgt aaaaaggccg cgttgctggc
     4801 gtttttccat aggctccgcc cccctgacga gcatcacaaa aatcgacgct caagtcagag
     4861 gtggcgaaac ccgacaggac tataaagata ccaggcgttt ccccctggaa gctccctcgt
     4921 gcgctctcct gttccgaccc tgccgcttac cggatacctg tccgcctttc tcccttcggg
     4981 aagcgtggcg ctttctcata gctcacgctg taggtatctc agttcggtgt aggtcgttcg
     5041 ctccaagctg ggctgtgtgc acgaaccccc cgttcagccc gaccgctgcg ccttatccgg
     5101 taactatcgt cttgagtcca acccggtaag acacgactta tcgccactgg cagcagccac
     5161 tggtaacagg attagcagag cgaggtatgt aggcggtgct acagagttct tgaagtggtg
     5221 gcctaactac ggctacacta gaagaacagt atttggtatc tgcgctctgc tgaagccagt
     5281 taccttcgga aaaagagttg gtagctcttg atccggcaaa caaaccaccg ctggtagcgg
     5341 tggttttttt gtttgcaagc agcagattac gcgcagaaaa aaaggatctc aagaagatcc
     5401 tttgatcttt tctacggggt ctgacgctca gtggaacgaa aactcacgtt aagggatttt
     5461 ggtcatgaga ttatcaaaaa ggatcttcac ctagatcctt ttaaattaaa aatgaagttt
     5521 taaatcaatc taaagtatat atgagtaaac ttggtctgac agttaccaat gcttaatcag
     5581 tgaggcacct atctcagcga tctgtctatt tcgttcatcc atagttgcct gactccccgt
     5641 cgtgtagata actacgatac gggagggctt accatctggc cccagtgctg caatgatacc
     5701 gcgagaccca cgctcaccgg ctccagattt atcagcaata aaccagccag ccggaagggc
     5761 cgagcgcaga agtggtcctg caactttatc cgcctccatc cagtctatta attgttgccg
     5821 ggaagctaga gtaagtagtt cgccagttaa tagtttgcgc aacgttgttg ccattgctac
     5881 aggcatcgtg gtgtcacgct cgtcgtttgg tatggcttca ttcagctccg gttcccaacg
     5941 atcaaggcga gttacatgat cccccatgtt gtgcaaaaaa gcggttagct ccttcggtcc
     6001 tccgatcgtt gtcagaagta agttggccgc agtgttatca ctcatggtta tggcagcact
     6061 gcataattct cttactgtca tgccatccgt aagatgcttt tctgtgactg gtgagtactc
     6121 aaccaagtca ttctgagaat agtgtatgcg gcgaccgagt tgctcttgcc cggcgtcaat
     6181 acgggataat accgcgccac atagcagaac tttaaaagtg ctcatcattg gaaaacgttc
     6241 ttcggggcga aaactctcaa ggatcttacc gctgttgaga tccagttcga tgtaacccac
     6301 tcgtgcaccc aactgatctt cagcatcttt tactttcacc agcgtttctg ggtgagcaaa
     6361 aacaggaagg caaaatgccg caaaaaaggg aataagggcg acacggaaat gttgaatact
     6421 catactcttc ctttttcaat attattgaag catttatcag ggttattgtc tcatgagcgg
     6481 atacatattt gaatgtattt agaaaaataa acaaataggg gttccgcgca catttccccg
     6541 aaaagtgcca cctgacgtcg acggatcggg agatcaactt gtttattgca gcttataatg
     6601 gttacaaata aagcaatagc atcacaaatt tcacaaataa agcatttttt tcactgcatt
     6661 ctagttgtgg tttgtccaaa ctcatcaatg tatcttatca tgtctggatc aactggataa
     6721 ctcaagctaa ccaaaatcat cccaaacttc ccaccccata ccctattacc actgccaatt
     6781 acctgtggtt tcatttactc taaacctgtg attcctctga attattttca ttttaaagaa
     6841 attgtatttg ttaaatatgt actacaaact tagtagttgg aagggctaat tcactcccaa
     6901 agaagacaag atatccttga tctgtggatc taccacacac aaggctactt ccctgattag
     6961 cagaactaca caccagggcc aggggtcaga tatccactga cctttggatg gtgctacaag
     7021 ctagtaccag ttgagccaga taaggtagaa gaggccaata aaggagagaa caccagcttg
     7081 ttacaccctg tgagcctgca tgggatggat gacccggaga gagaagtgtt agagtggagg
     7141 tttgacagcc gcctagcatt tcatcacgtg gcccgagagc tgcatccgga gtacttcaag
     7201 aactgctgat atcgagcttg ctacaaggga ctttccgctg gggactttcc agggaggcgt
     7261 ggcctgggcg ggactgggga gtggcgagcc ctcagatcct gcatataagc agctgctttt
     7321 tgcctgtact gggtctctct ggttagacca gatctgagcc tgggagctct ctggctaact
     7381 agggaaccca ctgcttaagc ctcaataaag cttgccttga gtgcttcaag tagtgtgtgc
     7441 ccgtctgttg tgtgactctg gtaactagag atccctcaga cccttttagt cagtgtggaa
     7501 aatctctagc agtggcgccc gaacagggac ttgaaagcga aagggaaacc agaggagctc
     7561 tctcgacgca ggactcggct tgctgaagcg cgcacggcaa gaggcgaggg gcggcgactg
     7621 gtgagtacgc caaaaatttt gactagcgga ggctagaagg agagagatgg gtgcgagagc
     7681 gtcagtatta agcgggggag aattagatcg cgatgggaaa aaattcggtt aaggccaggg
     7741 ggaaagaaaa aatataaatt aaaacatata gtatgggcaa gcagggagct agaacgattc
     7801 gcagttaatc ctggcctgtt agaaacatca gaaggctgta gacaaatact gggacagcta
     7861 caaccatccc ttcagacagg atcagaagaa cttagatcat tatataatac agtagcaacc
     7921 ctctattgtg tgcatcaaag gatagagata aaagacacca aggaagcttt agacaagata
     7981 gaggaagagc aaaacaaaag taagaccacc gcacagcaag cggccggccg ctgatcttca
     8041 gacctggagg aggagatatg agggacaatt ggagaagtga attatataaa tataaagtag
     8101 taaaaattga accattagga gtagcaccca ccaaggcaaa gagaagagtg gtgcagagag
     8161 aaaaaagagc agtgggaata ggagctttgt tccttgggtt cttgggagca gcaggaagca
     8221 ctatgggcgc agcgtcaatg acgctgacgg tacaggccag acaattattg tctggtatag
     8281 tgcagcagca gaacaatttg ctgagggcta ttgaggcgca acagcatctg ttgcaactca
     8341 cagtctgggg catcaagcag ctccaggcaa gaatcctggc tgtggaaaga tacctaaagg
     8401 atcaacagct cctggggatt tggggttgct ctggaaaact catttgcacc actgctgtgc
     8461 cttggaatgc tagttggagt aataaatctc tggaacagat ttggaatcac acgacctgga
     8521 tggagtggga cagagaaatt aacaattaca caagcttaat acactcctta attgaagaat
     8581 cgcaaaacca gcaagaaaag aatgaacaag aattattgga attagataaa tgggcaagtt
     8641 tgtggaattg gtttaacata acaaattggc tgtggtatat aaaattattc ataatgatag
     8701 taggaggctt ggtaggttta agaatagttt ttgctgtact ttctatagtg aatagagtta
     8761 ggcagggata ttcaccatta tcgtttcaga cccacctccc aaccccgagg ggacccgaca
     8821 ggcccgaagg aatagaagaa gaaggtggag agagagacag agacagatcc attcgattag
     8881 tgaacggatc tcgacggtat cgcctttaaa agaaaagggg ggattggggg gtacagtgca
     8941 ggggaaagaa tagtagacat aatagcaaca gacatacaaa ctaaagaatt acaaaaacaa
     9001 attacaaaaa ttcaaaattt tcgggtttat tacagggaca gcagagatcc agtttatcga
     9061 taagct
//
