[The description below was written by a language model from this plasmid's Addgene catalogue record and the feature table of its GenBank file.]
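Description:
pLVX-XBP1 mNeonGreen NLS is a lentiviral mammalian expression plasmid built on the Clontech pLVX-Puro backbone that encodes a fluorescent reporter of endoplasmic reticulum stress acting through the IRE1/XBP1 pathway. It is maintained in E. coli through a high-copy ColE1/pUC-type origin and a beta-lactamase gene conferring ampicillin resistance. The viral portion carries two full-length HIV-1 LTRs (both are annotated as 3' LTR, the upstream one occupying the 5' position), the Psi packaging signal, the Rev response element for Rev-dependent export of the genomic RNA, a cPPT/CTS element and a WPRE to enhance transcript expression. A mouse PGK promoter drives puromycin N-acetyltransferase, so transduced cells can be selected with puromycin.

The payload sits between EcoRI and XbaI sites downstream of the CMV enhancer and promoter. It consists of an N-terminal HA tag, a human XBP1-derived segment (not separately annotated in the feature table, but apparently lying between the HA tag and the fluorescent protein), mNeonGreen and a C-terminal c-Myc nuclear localisation signal. According to the depositor, the mNeonGreen fusion protein is expressed and accumulates in the nucleus only after ER stress is induced. This fits the general design of XBP1 splicing reporters, in which IRE1-mediated removal of a short intron from the XBP1 message shifts the downstream reporter into frame, although the record does not detail the mechanism. Nuclear green fluorescence can then be recorded over time to follow ER-stress kinetics, for example in image-based multiplexed assays. The catalogue lists a total size of 9163 bp, whereas the held sequence record is 9066 bp, a small discrepancy that the record does not explain.
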