Addgene plasmid #115968: pLVX-XBP1 mNeonGreen NLS
Purpose: ER-stress sensor - XBP1 splicing fluorescent reporter with mNeonGreen
Depositing lab: David Andrews. Depositing organization: Sunnybrook Research Institute. Publication: Improved IRE1 and PERK Pathway Sensors for Multiplex Endoplasmic Reticulum Stress Assay Reveal Stress Response to Nuclear Dyes Used for Image Segmentation. Nougarede A, Tesniere C, Ylanko J, Rimokh R, Gillet G, Andrews DW. Assay Drug Dev Technol. 2018 Aug 8. doi: 10.1089/adt.2018.862. PubMed 30088945.
Backbone
  Vector backbone: pLVX-Puro
  Backbone manufacturer: Clontech
  Backbone size w/o insert (bp): 8102
  Total vector size (bp): 9163
  Vector type: Mammalian Expression, Lentiviral
Growth in bacteria
  Bacterial resistance: Ampicillin, 100 μg/mL
  Growth temperature: 37°C
  Growth strain: NEB Stable
  Copy number: High Copy
Gene/Insert
  Gene/Insert name: X-box binding protein 1
  Species: H. sapiens (human), Synthetic
  Insert size (bp): 1061
  Entrez Gene: XBP1 (a.k.a. TREB-5, TREB5, XBP-1, XBP2)
  Promoter: CMV
  Tag / fusion protein: HA tag (N terminal on insert); mNeonGreen (C terminal on insert); c-myc NLS (C terminal on insert)
  Cloning method: Restriction Enzyme; 5′ cloning site EcoRI (not destroyed); 3′ cloning site XbaI (not destroyed)
  Sequencing primers: 5′ AGCTCGTTTAGTGAACCGTCAGATC; 3′ CAGCGGGGCTGCTAAAGCGCATGC
Terms and licenses: Academic/Nonprofit Terms; Industry Terms: Not Available to Industry
Depositor comments: This sensor leads to the expression of a mNeonGreen fusion protein in the nucleus upon induction of ER-stress. ER-stress kinetic through the IRE1/XBP1 pathway can thus be monitored by recording the green fluorescent signal arising in the nucleus. Designed by Adrien Nougarède.
How to cite: pLVX-XBP1 mNeonGreen NLS was a gift from David Andrews (Addgene plasmid # 115968 ; http://n2t.net/addgene:115968 ; RRID:Addgene_115968)
