>Addgene plasmid #115968 | pLVX-XBP1 mNeonGreen NLS | depositor partial sequence | sequence record 218945 | Insert with restriction sites
GAATTCACCATGTACCCCTACGACGTGCCCGACTACGCCGGCCTTGTAGTTGAGAACCAGGAGTTAAGAC
AGCGCTTGGGGATGGATGCCCTGGTTGCTGAAGAGGAGGCGGAAGCCAAGGGGAATGAAGTGAGGCCAGT
GGCCGGGTCTGCTGAGTCCGCAGCACTCAGACTACGTGCACCTCTGCAGCAGGTGCAGGCCCAGTTGTCA
CCCCTCCAGAACATCTCCCCTTGGATTCTGGCGGTATTGACTCTTCAGATTCAGAGTCTGATATCCTGTT
GGGCATTCTAATAGGATCCGTGAGCAAGGGCGAGGAGGATAACATGGCCTCTCTCCCAGCGACACATGAG
TTACACATCTTTGGCTCCATCAACGGTGTGGACTTTGACATGGTGGGTCAGGGCACCGGCAATCCAAATG
ATGGTTATGAGGAGTTAAACCTGAAGTCCACCAAGGGTGACCTCCAGTTCTCCCCCTGGATTCTGGTCCC
TCATATCGGGTATGGCTTCCATCAGTACCTGCCCTACCCTGACGGGATGTCGCCTTTCCAGGCCGCCATG
GTAGATGGCTCCGGATACCAAGTCCATCGCACAATGCAGTTTGAAGATGGTGCCTCCCTTACTGTTAACT
ACCGCTACACCTACGAGGGAAGCCACATCAAAGGAGAGGCCCAGGTGAAGGGGACTGGTTTCCCTGCTGA
CGGTCCTGTGATGACCAACTCGCTGACCGCTGCGGACTGGTGCAGGTCGAAGAAGACTTACCCCAACGAC
AAAACCATCATCAGTACCTTTAAGTGGAGTTACACCACTGGAAATGGCAAGCGCTACCGGAGCACTGCGC
GGACCACCTACACCTTTGCCAAGCCAATGGCGGCTAACTATCTGAAGAACCAGCCGATGTACGTGTTCCG
TAAGACGGAGCTCAAGCACTCCAAGACCGAGCTCAACTTCAAGGAGTGGCAAAAGGCCTTTACCGATGTG
ATGGGCATGGACGAGCTGTACAAGGTCGACGGTGGATCAGGGGGACCCGCCGCCAAGCGCGTGAAGCTGG
ACTAATCTAGA
